>Addgene plasmid #177044 | pEPQD1CB0112 | addgene full sequence | sequence record 349023 | Addgene NGS Result
GCCTGCCCCTCATCTGTCAACGCCGCGCCGGGTGAGTCGGCCCCTCAAGTGTCAACGTCCGCCCCTCATC
TGTCAGTGAGGGCCAAGTTTTCCGCGAGGTATCCACAACGCCGGCGGCCGCGGTGTCTCGCACACGGCTT
CGACGGCGTTTCTGGCGCGTTTGCAGGGCCATAGACGGCCGCCAGCCCAGCGGCGAGGGCAACCAGCCCG
GTGAGCGTCGCAAAGGAGATCCTGATCTGACTGATGGGCTGCCTGTATCGAGTGGTGATTTTGTGCCGAG
CTGCCGGTCGGGGAGCTGTTGGCTGGCTGGTGGCAGGATATATTGTGGTGTAAACAAATTGACGCTTAGA
CAACTTAATAACACATTGCGGACGTTTTTAATGTACTGGGGTGGATGCAGTGGGCCCCACTCTGTGAAGA
CAAACTAGAATTCGAGCTCGGAGGTCAACATGGTGGAGCACGACACTCTGGTCTACTCCAAAAATGTCAA
AGATACAGTCTCAGAAGATCAAAGGGCTATTGAGACTTTTCAACAAAGGATAATTTCGGGAAACCTCCTC
GGATTCCATTGCCCAGCTATCTGTCACTTCATCGAAAGGACAGTAGAAAAGGAAGGTGGCTCCTACAAAT
GCCATCATTGCGATAAAGGAAAGGCTATCATTCAAGATCTCTCTGCCGACAGTGGTCCCAAAGATGGACC
CCCACCCACGAGGAGCATCGTGGAAAAAGAAGAGGTTCCAACCACGTCTACAAAGCAAGTGGATTGATGT
GACATCTCCACTGACGTAAGGGATGACGCACAATCCCACTATCCTTCGCAAGACCCTTCCTCTATATAAG
GAAGTTCATTTCATTTGGAGAGGACACGCTACTGTATAAGAGCTCATTTTTACAACAATTACCAACAACA
ACAAACAACAAACAACATTACAATTACATTTACAATTATCGATAACATGGCTTCTTCTATGCTTTCTTCT
GCTGCTGTTGTTGCTACTCGTGCTAGTGCTGCTCAAGCTAGTATGGTTGCTCCTTTTACTGGACTTAAGT
CTGCTGCTTCTTTTCCTGTTACTAGAAAGCAAAACAACCTTGATATTACTTCTATTGCTAGTAACGGAGG
AAGAGTTCGAGCAATGTCTCTGCCTTTGGCAACTCCATTGATCAAAGACAATGAATCTCTCATCAAGTTC
TTGCGCCAACCCCTGGTGCTTCCTCATGAGGTTGATGACAGCACAAAAAGGAGGGAATTGTTGGAAAGAA
CAAGAAAAGAACTAGAATTAAATGCAGAAAAACCATTGGAGGCCTTGAAGATGATAGATATAATTCAAAG
ATTGGGATTATCATATCATTTTGAAGATGATATTAATTCAATTCTCACAGGATTTTCAAATATTAGCAGC
CAAACTCATGAAGATCTCCTCACTGCTTCACTTTGTTTTCGATTGCTTCGACACAATGGGCATAAGATCA
ATCCTGATATATTCCAAAAATTCATGGACAACAATGGAAAGTTTAAAGATTCATTAAAGGATGACACATT
AGGCATGTTAAGCTTATATGAAGCTTCATATTTGGGAGCCAATGGAGAAGAAATATTGATGGAAGCCCAA
GAATTCACCAAAACTCACCTGAAAAACTCATTGCCAGCCATGGCACCATCTCTTTCTAAGAAGGTTTCTC
AAGCTTTAGAGCAACCAAGACATAGAAGAATGTTGAGGTTAGAAGCTAGAAGATTTATTGAAGAATATGG
TGCTGAAAATGACCATAATCCAGACCTTCTTGAGCTTGCAAAATTGGATTATAACAAAGTCCAATCTCTA
CACCAAATGGAATTGTCTGAGATAACAAGGTGGTGGAAACAATTAGGGCTTGTGGATAAACTCACCTTTG
CTCGAGATCGACCCCTTGAATGCTTTCTTTGGACAGTGGGATTATTACCAGAGCCTAAGTATTCAGGTTG
CAGAATTGAGCTTGCAAAAACCATAGCCATTTTGCTTGTCATTGATGATATCTTTGATACTCATGGTACC
CTAGATGAGCTTCTTCTATTCACTAATGCCATTAAAAGATGGGATCTTGAGGCCATGGAAGATTTACCAG
AATATATGAGAATTTGTTACATGGCATTGTACAATACTACTAATGAAATTTGCTATAAAGTTCTTAAGGA
AAATGGTTGGAGTGTTCTTCCTTACCTAAAGGCAACGTGGATTGATATGATTGAAGGATTCATGGTTGAA
GCAGAATGGTTCAATTCTGATTATGTACCAAACATGGAAGAATATGTAGAAAATGGAGTTAGAACAGCAG
GATCATATATGGCCTTAGTCCATTTGTTCTTTCTAATAGGGCAAGGTGTCACTGAAGATAATGTGAAATT
ACTGATTAAACCCTATCCAAAGCTCTTTTCCTCCTCAGGAAGAATCCTTCGCCTTTGGGATGATTTGGGA
ACTGCAAAGGAGGAACAAGAAAGAGGAGACTTGGCATCAAGCATACAATTGTTTATGAGAGAGAAAGAGA
TAAAATCAGAAGAAGAAGGAAGGAAAGGAATATTGGAAATTATAGAGAATTTATGGAAAGAATTGAATGG
AGAATTAGTTTATAGAGAAGAAATGCCTCTTGCAATAATCAAGACAGCATTCAACATGGCAAGAGCTTCC
CAAGTTGTGTATCAACATGAAGAGGACACCTATTTTTCAAGTGTAGATAATTATGTAAAAGCTTTGTTTT
TTACACCTTGTTTTTAAGCTTCTCTAGCTAGAGTCGATCGACAAGCTCGAGTTTCTCCATAATAATGTGT
GAGTAGTTCCCAGATAAGGGAATTAGGGTTCCTATAGGGTTTCGCTCATGTGTTGAGCATATAAGAAACC
CTTAGTATGTATTTGTATTTGTAAAATACTTCTATCAATAAAATTTCTAATTCCTAAAACCAAAATCCAG
TACTAAAATCCAGATCGCTTTACTTGTCTTCTGCACGAAGTGGTTTAAACTATCAGTGTTTGACAGGATA
TATTGGCGGGTAAACCTAAGAGAAAAGAGCGTTTATTAGAATAATCGGATATTTAAAAGGGCGTGAAAAG
GTTTATCCGTTCGTCCATTTGTATGTGCATGCCAACCACAGGGTTCCCCAGATCAGGCGCTGGCTGCTGA
ACCCCCAGCCGGAACTGACCCCACAAGGCCCTAGCGTTTGCAATGCACCAGGTCATCATTGACCCAGGCG
TGTTCCACCAGGCCGCTGCCTCGCAACTCTTCGCAGGCTTCGCCGACCTGCTCGCGCCACTTCTTCACGC
GGGTGGAATCCGATCCGCACATGAGGCGGAAGGTTTCCAGCTTGAGCGGGTACGGCTCCCGGTGCGAGCT
GAAATAGTCGAACATCCGTCGGGCCGTCGGCGACAGCTTGCGGTACTTCTCCCATATGAATTTCGTGTAG
TGGTCGCCAGCAAACAGCACGACGATTTCCTCGTCGATCAGGACCTGGCAACGGGACGTTTTCTTGCCAC
GGTCCAGGACGCGGAAGCGGTGCAGCAGCGACACCGATTCCAGGTGCCCAACGCGGTCGGACGTGAAGCC
CATCGCCGTCGCCTGTAGGCGCGACAGGCATTCCTCGGCCTTCGTGTAATACCGGCCATTGATCGACCAG
CCCAGGTCCTGGCAAAGCTCGTAGAACGTGAAGGTGATCGGCTCGCCGATAGGGGTGCGCTTCGCGTACT
CCAACACCTGCTGCCACACCAGTTCGTCATCGTCGGCCCGCAGCTCGACGCCGGTGTAGGTGATCTTCAC
GTCCTTGTTGACGTGGAAAATGACCTTGTTTTGCAGCGCCTCGCGCGGGATTTTCTTGTTGCGCGTGGTG
AACAGGGCAGAGCGGGCCGTGTCGTTTGGCATCGCTCGCATCGTGTCCGGCCACGGCGCAATATCGAACA
AGGAAAGCTGCATTTCCTTGATCTGCTGCTTCGTGTGTTTCAGCAACGCGGCCTGCTTGGCCTCGCTGAC
CTGTTTTGCCAGGTCCTCGCCGGCGGTTTTTCGCTTCTTGGTCGTCATAGTTCCTCGCGTGTCGATGGTC
ATCGACTTCGCCAAACCTGCCGCCTCCTGTTCAAGACGACGCGAACGCTCCACGGCGGCCGATGGCGCGG
GCAGGGCAGGGGGAGCCAGTTGCACGCTGTCGCGCTCGATCTTGGCCGTAGCTTGCTGGACCATCGAGCC
GACGGACTGGAAGGTTTCGCGGGGCGCACGCATGACGGTGCGGCTTGCGATGGTTTCGGCATCCTCGGCG
GAAAACCCCGCGTCGATCAGTTCTTGCCTGTATGCCTTCCGGTCAAACGTCCGATTCATTCACCCTCCTT
GCGGGATTGCCCCGACTCACGCCGGGGCAATGTGCCCTTATTCCTGATTTGACCCGCCTGGTGCCTTGGT
GTCCAGATAATCCACCTTATCGGCAATGAAGTCGGTCCCGTAGACCGTCTGGCCGTCCTTCTCGTACTTG
GTATTCCGAATCTTGCCCTGCACGAATACCAGCGACCCCTTGCCCAAATACTTGCCGTGGGCCTCGGCCT
GAGAGCCAAAACACTTGATGCGGAAGAAGTCGGTGCGCTCCTGCTTGTCGCCGGCATCGTTGCGCCACAT
CTAGGATCTGCCAGGAACCGTAAAAAGGCCGCGTTGCTGGCGTTTTTCCATAGGCTCCGCCCCCCTGACG
AGCATCACAAAAATCGACGCTCAAGTCAGAGGTGGCGAAACCCGACAGGACTATAAAGATACCAGGCGTT
TCCCCCTGGAAGCTCCCTCGTGCGCTCTCCTGTTCCGACCCTGCCGCTTACCGGATACCTGTCCGCCTTT
CTCCCTTCGGGAAGCGTGGCGCTTTCTCATAGCTCACGCTGTAGGTATCTCAGTTCGGTGTAGGTCGTTC
GCTCCAAGCTGGGCTGTGTGCACGAACCCCCCGTTCAGCCCGACCGCTGCGCCTTATCCGGTAACTATCG
TCTTGAGTCCAACCCGGTAAGACACGACTTATCGCCACTGGCAGCAGCCACTGGTAACAGGATTAGCAGA
GCGAGGTATGTAGGCGGTGCTACAGAGTTCTTGAAGTGGTGGCCTAACTACGGCTACACTAGAAGAACAG
TATTTGGTATCTGCGCTCTGCTGAAGCCAGTTACCTTCGGAAAAAGAGTTGGTAGCTCTTGATCCGGCAA
ACAAACCACCGCTGGTAGCGGTGGTTTTTTTGTTTGCAAGCAGCAGATTACGCGCAGAAAAAAAGGATCT
CAAGAAGATCCTTTGATCTTTTCTACGGGGTCTGACGCTCAGTGGAACGAAAACTCACGTTAAGGGATTT
TGGTCATGAGATTATCAAAAAGGATCTTCACCTAGATCCTTTTAAATTAAAAATGAAGTTTTAAATCAAT
CTAAAGTATATATGAGTAAACTTGGTCTGACAGTTACCAATGCTTAATCAGTGAGGCACCTATCTCAGCG
ATCTGTCTATTTCGTTCATCCATAGTTGCCTGACTCCCCGTCGTGTAGATAACTACGATACGGGAGGGCT
TACCATCTGGCCCCAGTGCTGCAATGATACCGCGAGAACCACGCTCACCGGCTCCAGATTTATCAGCAAT
AAACCAGCCAGCCGGAAGGGCCGAGCGCAGAAGTGGTCCTGCAACTTTATCCGCCTCCATCCAGTCTATT
AATTGTTGCCGGGAAGCTAGAGTAAGTAGTTCGCCAGTTAATAGTTTGCGCAACGTTGTTGCCATTGCTA
CAGGCATCGTGGTGTCACGCTCGTCGTTTGGTATGGCTTCATTCAGCTCCGGTTCCCAACGATCAAGGCG
AGTTACATGATCCCCCATGTTGTGCAAAAAAGCGGTTAGCTCCTTCGGTCCTCCGATCGTTGTCAGAAGT
AAGTTGGCCGCAGTGTTATCACTCATGGTTATGGCAGCACTGCATAATTCTCTTACTGTCATGCCATCCG
TAAGATGCTTTTCTGTGACTGGTGAGTACTCAACCAAGTCATTCTGAGAATAGTGTATGCGGCGACCGAG
TTGCTCTTGCCCGGCGTCAATACGGGATAATACCGCGCCACATAGCAGAACTTTAAAAGTGCTCATCATT
GGAAAACGTTCTTCGGGGCGAAAACTCTCAAGGATCTTACCGCTGTTGAGATCCAGTTCGATGTAACCCA
CTCGTGCACCCAACTGATCTTCAGCATCTTTTACTTTCACCAGCGTTTCTGGGTGAGCAAAAACAGGAAG
GCAAAATGCCGCAAAAAAGGGAATAAGGGCGACACGGAAATGTTGAATACTCATACTCTTCCTTTTTCAA
TATTATTGAAGCATTTATCAAGGTTATTGTCTCATGAGCGGATACATATTTGAATGTATTTAGAAAAATA
AACAAATAGGGGTTCCGCGCACGAATTGGCCAGCGCTGCCATTTTTGGGGTGAGGCCGTTCGCGGCCGAG
GGGCGCAGCCCCTGGGGGGATGGGAGGCCCGCGTTAGCGGGCCGGGAGGGTTCGAGAAGGGGGGGCACCC
CCCTTCGGCGTGCGCGGTCACGCGCACAGGGCGCAGCCCTGGTTAAAAACAAGGTTTATAAATATTGGTT
TAAAAGCAGGTTAAAAGACAGGTTAGCGGTGGCCGAAAAACGGGCGGAAACCCTTGCAAATGCTGGATTT
TCTGCCTGTGGACAGCCCCTCAAATGTCAATAGGTGCGCCCCTCATCTGTCAGCACTCTGCCCCTCAAGT
GTCAAGGATCGCGCCCCTCATCTGTCAGTAGTCGCGCCCCTCAAGTGTCAATACCGCAGGGCACTTATCC
CCAGGCTTGTCCACATCATCTGTGGGAAACTCGCGTAAAATCAGGCGTTTTCGCCGATTTGCGAGGCTGG
CCAGCTCCACGTCGCCGGCCGAAATCGA
Features (pLannotate 1.2.2; 14 found; start..end, strand, type, name):
    311..335     +  misc_feature   LB T-DNA repeat: left border repeat from nopaline C58 T-DNA
    521..866     +  promoter       CaMV 35S promoter: strong constitutive promoter from cauliflower mosaic virus
    818..864     +  promoter       minimal CaMV 35S promoter: minimal 35S promoter from cauliflower mosaic virus
    895..948     +  misc_feature   TMV Ω: translational enhancer from the tobacco mosaic virus 5'-leader sequence (Gallie et al., 1988)
    957..1136    +  CDS            rbcS (fragment): RBS_NICBE - Experimental evidence at protein level: Swiss-Prot protein existence level 1. (Microbial infection) Required for tobamovirus movement (e.g. tobacco mosaic virus (TMV)). From Nicotiana benthamiana.
   1131..2735    +  CDS            GES (fragment): GERS_OCIBA - Experimental evidence at protein level: Swiss-Prot protein existence level 1. Monoterpene synthase that catalyzes the formation of geraniol from geranyl diphosphate. From Ocimum basilicum (Sweet basil).
   2782..2956    +  polyA_signal   CaMV poly(A) signal: cauliflower mosaic virus polyadenylation signal
   3001..3025    +  misc_feature   RB T-DNA repeat: right border repeat from nopaline C58 T-DNA
   3137..3157    -  CDS            TetR (fragment): tetracycline resistance regulatory protein; tetR
   3184..4329    -  CDS            trfA: TRFA_ECOLX - Experimental evidence at protein level: Swiss-Prot protein existence level 1. Also involved in plasmid copy number control, promoting intermolecular coupling of protein bound iterons at oriV, which inhibits replication initiation. From Escherichia coli.
   4665..5253    -  rep_origin     ori: high-copy-number ColE1/pMB1/pBR322/pUC origin of replication
   5424..6284    -  CDS            AmpR: β-lactamase; bla; confers resistance to ampicillin, carbenicillin, and related antibiotics
   6285..6389    -  promoter       AmpR promoter: bla
   6476..219     -  rep_origin     oriV (across the origin): incP origin of replication
