[The description below was written by a language model from this plasmid's Addgene catalogue record and pLannotate feature annotations shown in this document.]
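Description:
pEPQD1CB0112 is a MoClo (Golden Gate modular cloning) Level 1, position 3 plasmid built in the pICH47751 acceptor backbone. It carries a single plant transcriptional unit for transient expression of geraniol synthase from Catharanthus roseus (CrGES). The backbone is a binary vector. The expression cassette sits between nopaline-type left and right T-DNA border repeats, so it can be delivered into plant cells by Agrobacterium. The broad-host-range incP oriV and its trfA replication initiator gene support maintenance outside E. coli. A high-copy ColE1/pUC-type origin and a β-lactamase gene under its own promoter provide propagation and ampicillin selection in E. coli. A very short TetR fragment is also annotated and appears to be a backbone remnant.

Within the T-DNA, a short form of the CaMV 35S promoter is followed by the tobacco mosaic virus Ω leader, which acts as a translational enhancer. The open reading frame begins with a chloroplast transit peptide, annotated as a fragment of the Nicotiana benthamiana RuBisCO small subunit (rbcS). It is fused to the geraniol synthase coding sequence, and the unit ends with the CaMV 35S polyadenylation signal. The automated annotation labels the synthase by similarity to the basil (Ocimum basilicum) enzyme, whereas the catalogue identifies it as the C. roseus gene. The transit peptide directs the enzyme to the plastid, and the enzyme converts geranyl diphosphate to geraniol, the monoterpene precursor of the iridoid branch of monoterpene indole alkaloid biosynthesis.

The plasmid can be used directly for agroinfiltration or combined with other positioned Level 1 units into multigene assemblies. The associated work used such constructs to reconstitute monoterpene indole alkaloid biosynthesis in Nicotiana benthamiana.
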