Addgene plasmid #177044: pEPQD1CB0112
Purpose: MoClo Level 1, position 3, transcriptional unit for transient expression of geraniol synthase (CrGES) from Catharanthus roseus driven by 35S promoter; contains a chloroplast transit peptide
Depositing lab: Nicola Patron. Depositing organization: Earlham Institute. Publication: Reconstitution of monoterpene indole alkaloid biosynthesis in genome engineered Nicotiana benthamiana. Dudley QM, Jo S, Guerrero DAS, Chhetry M, Smedley MA, Harwood WA, Sherden NH, O'Connor SE, Caputi L, Patron NJ. Commun Biol. 2022 Sep 10;5(1):949. doi: 10.1038/s42003-022-03904-w. PubMed 36088516.
Backbone
  Vector backbone: pICH47751
  Vector type: Synthetic Biology
Growth in bacteria
  Bacterial resistance: Ampicillin, 100 μg/mL
  Growth temperature: 37°C
  Growth strain: DH5alpha
  Copy number: High Copy
Gene/Insert
  Gene/Insert name: geraniol synthase (CrGES) from Catharanthus roseus (alt name: P3_35SshortTMV-cTP_CrGES-35Sterm)
  Species: Other
  Cloning method: Restriction Enzyme; 5′ cloning site Unknown (unknown if destroyed); 3′ cloning site Unknown (unknown if destroyed)
  Sequencing primers: 5′ CTGGTGGCAGGATATATTGTGGTG; 3′ GAACCCTGTGGTTGGCATGCACATAC
Terms and licenses: Academic/Nonprofit Terms; Industry Terms: Not Available to Industry
How to cite: pEPQD1CB0112 was a gift from Nicola Patron (Addgene plasmid # 177044 ; http://n2t.net/addgene:177044 ; RRID:Addgene_177044)
